>Addgene plasmid #230517 | AiP1172 - pAAV-AiE2035m-minBG-FlpO-WPRE-HGHpA | depositor full sequence | sequence record 453006 | Full Sequence
CCTGCAGGCAGCTGCGCGCTCGCTCGCTCACTGAGGCCGCCCGGGCGTCGGGCGACCTTTGGTCGCCCGG
CCTCAGTGAGCGAGCGAGCGCGCAGAGAGGGAGTGGCCAACTCCATCACTAGGGGTTCCTGCGGCCGCAC
GCGTGTAGCTATGCTTCCCTAGCCGTTCACATAACTTTCTTATTTTACTTGAATTTCTTTAGTAAAGTTT
TGATACGAACAACCGCCAACTTACCAACTCAACAATTACTCATGCTGAGGAGAGCCTTGAGTTTCTGGAG
ACAGAGCAGTGAACCAAGAGACAAATACATTAATAAATATTTATTGTTCCAGGGATTTTTCTAGACATGC
AGATGGAGAATTGTGCTGTCTCTGCCCTCAATGGGTAGATGAATAGATGAAAGCAGTATAAGATACACGG
GCTCATAAATAGCAGATGAGACATGCAAATCAGAGCCAAGAGGGAAGGGTTTCAGAGAAAAGACAGAAAA
GAATGACTGACTTGTGTTATCCTGGGTAGACCAATTACCAAGCCCTGTATACAGGCTTGATTGTGAAATT
CTGCCCAAAGTATGCAGAAAAATGCTGATTAAATTGGGCAACTGGTGAAGACTTTGGATATTAAATTTTC
AATAATCGAGTGAGTCATGAAAACATGCTTTTATGGTCATTTACATTGGGGATGTTGATTTCCAATGACA
CTCTACGGGCTCAATTAAGCAGGGGGATAATTCAGTACTTAAGGAGCTCGGGCTGGGCATAAAAGTCAGG
GCAGAGCCATCTATTGCTTACATTTGCTTCTGGCGTGGCCACCATGGCTCCTAAGAAGAAGAGGAAGGTG
ATGAGCCAGTTCGACATCCTGTGCAAGACCCCCCCCAAGGTGCTGGTGCGGCAGTTCGTGGAGAGATTCG
AGAGGCCCAGCGGCGAGAAGATCGCCAGCTGTGCCGCCGAGCTGACCTACCTGTGCTGGATGATCACCCA
CAACGGCACCGCCATCAAGAGGGCCACCTTCATGAGCTACAACACCATCATCAGCAACAGCCTGAGCTTC
GACATCGTGAACAAGAGCCTGCAGTTCAAGTACAAGACCCAGAAGGCCACCATCCTGGAGGCCAGCCTGA
AGAAGCTGATCCCCGCCTGGGAGTTCACCATCATCCCTTACAACGGCCAGAAGCACCAGAGCGACATCAC
CGACATCGTGTCCAGCCTGCAGCTGCAGTTCGAGAGCAGCGAGGAGGCCGACAAGGGCAACAGCCACAGC
AAGAAGATGCTGAAGGCCCTGCTGTCCGAGGGCGAGAGCATCTGGGAGATCACCGAGAAGATCCTGAACA
GCTTCGAGTACACCAGCAGGTTCACCAAGACCAAGACCCTGTACCAGTTCCTGTTCCTGGCCACATTCAT
CAACTGCGGCAGGTTCAGCGACATCAAGAACGTGGACCCCAAGAGCTTCAAGCTGGTGCAGAACAAGTAC
CTGGGCGTGATCATTCAGTGCCTGGTGACCGAGACCAAGACAAGCGTGTCCAGGCACATCTACTTTTTCA
GCGCCAGAGGCAGGATCGACCCCCTGGTGTACCTGGACGAGTTCCTGAGGAACAGCGAGCCCGTGCTGAA
GAGAGTGAACAGGACCGGCAACAGCAGCAGCAACAAGCAGGAGTACCAGCTGCTGAAGGACAACCTGGTG
CGCAGCTACAACAAGGCCCTGAAGAAGAACGCCCCCTACCCCATCTTCGCTATCAAGAACGGCCCTAAGA
GCCACATCGGCAGGCACCTGATGACCAGCTTTCTGAGCATGAAGGGCCTGACCGAGCTGACAAACGTGGT
GGGCAACTGGAGCGACAAGAGGGCCTCCGCCGTGGCCAGGACCACCTACACCCACCAGATCACCGCCATC
CCCGACCACTACTTCGCCCTGGTGTCCAGGTACTACGCCTACGACCCCATCAGCAAGGAGATGATCGCCC
TGAAGGACGAGACCAACCCCATCGAGGAGTGGCAGCACATCGAGCAGCTGAAGGGCAGCGCCGAGGGCAG
CATCAGATACCCCGCCTGGAACGGCATCATCAGCCAGGAGGTGCTGGACTACCTGAGCAGCTACATCAAC
AGGCGGATCTGAGAATTCGATATCAAGCTTATCGATAATCAACCTCTGGATTACAAAATTTGTGAAAGAT
TGACTGGTATTCTTAACTATGTTGCTCCTTTTACGCTATGTGGATACGCTGCTTTAATGCCTTTGTATCA
TGCTATTGCTTCCCGTATGGCTTTCATTTTCTCCTCCTTGTATAAATCCTGGTTGCTGTCTCTTTATGAG
GAGTTGTGGCCCGTTGTCAGGCAACGTGGCGTGGTGTGCACTGTGTTTGCTGACGCAACCCCCACTGGTT
GGGGCATTGCCACCACCTGTCAGCTCCTTTCCGGGACTTTCGCTTTCCCCCTCCCTATTGCCACGGCGGA
ACTCATCGCCGCCTGCCTTGCCCGCTGCTGGACAGGGGCTCGGCTGTTGGGCACTGACAATTCCGTGGTG
TTGTCGGGGAAATCATCGTCCTTTCCTTGGCTGCTCGCCTATGTTGCCACCTGGATTCTGCGCGGGACGT
CCTTCTGCTACGTCCCTTCGGCCCTCAATCCAGCGGACCTTCCTTCCCGCGGCCTGCTGCCGGCTCTGCG
GCCTCTTCCGCGTCTTCGCCTTCGCCCTCAGACGAGTCGGATCTCCCTTTGGGCCGCCTCCCCGCATCGA
TACCGAGCGCTGCTCGAGAGATCTACGGGTGGCATCCCTGTGACCCCTCCCCAGTGCCTCTCCTGGCCCT
GGAAGTTGCCACTCCAGTGCCCACCAGCCTTGTCCTAATAAAATTAAGTTGCATCATTTTGTCTGACTAG
GTGTCCTTCTATAATATTATGGGGTGGAGGGGGGTGGTATGGAGCAAGGGGCAAGTTGGGAAGACAACCT
GTAGGGCCTGCGGGGTCTATTGGGAACCAAGCTGGAGTGCAGTGGCACAATCTTGGCTCACTGCAATCTC
CGCCTCCTGGGTTCAAGCGATTCTCCTGCCTCAGCCTCCCGAGTTGTTGGGATTCCAGGCATGCATGACC
AGGCTCAGCTAATTTTTGTTTTTTTGGTAGAGACGGGGTTTCACCATATTGGCCAGGCTGGTCTCCAACT
CCTAATCTCAGGTGATCTACCCACCTTGGCCTCCCAAATTGCTGGGATTACAGGCGTGAACCACTGCTCC
CTTCCCTGTCCTTCTGATTTTGTAGGTAACCACGTGCGGACCGAGCGGCCGCAGGAACCCCTAGTGATGG
AGTTGGCCACTCCCTCTCTGCGCGCTCGCTCGCTCACTGAGGCCGGGCGACCAAAGGTCGCCCGACGCCC
GGGCTTTGCCCGGGCGGCCTCAGTGAGCGAGCGAGCGCGCAGCTGCCTGCAGGGGCGCCTGATGCGGTAT
TTTCTCCTTACGCATCTGTGCGGTATTTCACACCGCATA
[142 nt withheld, positions 3470-3611]
C
[141 nt withheld, positions 3613-3753]
CCTTTGACGTTGGAGTCCACGTTCTTT
[37 nt withheld, positions 3781-3817]
ACCCTATCTCGGGCTATTCTTTTGATTTATAAGGGATTTTGCCGATTTCGGCCTATTGGTTAAAAAATGA
GCTGATTTAACAAAAATTTAACGCGAATTTTAACAAAATATTAACGTTTACAATTTTATGGTGCACTCTC
AGTACAATCTGCTCTGATGCCGCATAGTTAAGCCAGCCCCGACACCCGCCAACACCCGCTGACGCGCCCT
GACGGGCTTGTCTGCTCCCGGCATCCGCTTACAGACAAGCTGTGACCGTCTCCGGGAGCTGCATGTGTCA
GAGGTTTTCACCGTCATCACCGAAACGCGCGAGACGAAAGGGCCTCGTGATACGCCTATTTTTATAGGTT
AATGTCATGATAATAATGGTTTCTTAGACGTCAGGTGGCACTTTTCGGGGAAATGTGCGCGGAACCCCTA
TTTGTTTATTTTTCTAAATACATTCAAATATGTATCCGCTCATGAGACAATAACCCTGATAAATGCTTCA
ATAATATTGAAAAAGGAAGAGTATGAGTATTCAACATTTCCGTGTCGCCCTTATTCCCTTTTTTGCGGCA
TTTTGCCTTCCTGTTTTTGCTCACCCAGAAACGCTGGTGAAAGTAAAAGATGCTGAAGATCAGTTGGGTG
CACGAGTGGGTTACATCGAACTGGATCTCAACAGCGGTAAGATCCTTGAGAGTTTTCGCCCCGAAGAACG
TTTTCCAATGATGAGCACTTTTAAAGTTCTGCTATGTGGCGCGGTATTATCCCGTATTGACGCCGGGCAA
GAGCAACTCGGTCGCCGCATACACTATTCTCAGAATGACTTGGTTGAGTACTCACCAGTCACAGAAAAGC
ATCTTACGGATGGCATGACAGTAAGAGAATTATGCAGTGCTGCCATAACCATGAGTGATAACACTGCGGC
CAACTTACTTCTGACAACGATCGGAGGACCGAAGGAGCTAACCGCTTTTTTGCACAACATGGGGGATCAT
GTAACTCGCCTTGATCGTTGGGAACCGGAGCTGAATGAAGCCATACCAAACGACGAGCGTGACACCACGA
TGCCTGTAGCAATGGCAACAACGTTGCGCAAACTATTAACTGGCGAACTACTTACTCTAGCTTCCCGGCA
ACAATTAATAGACTGGATGGAGGCGGATAAAGTTGCAGGACCACTTCTGCGCTCGGCCCTTCCGGCTGGC
TGGTTTATTGCTGATAAATCTGGAGCCGGTGAGCGTGGGTCTCGCGGTATCATTGCAGCACTGGGGCCAG
ATGGTAAGCCCTCCCGTATCGTAGTTATCTACACGACGGGGAGTCAGGCAACTATGGATGAACGAAATAG
ACAGATCGCTGAGATAGGTGCCTCACTGATTAAGCATTGGTAACTGTCAGACCAAGTTTACTCATATATA
CTTTAGATTGATTTAAAACTTCATTTTTAATTTAAAAGGATCTAGGTGAAGATCCTTTTTGATAATCTCA
TGACCAAAATCCCTTAACGTGAGTTTTCGTTCCACTGAGCGTCAGACCCCGTAGAAAAGATCAAAGGATC
TTCTTGAGATCCTTTTTTTCTGCGCGTAATCTGCTGCTTGCAAACAAAAAAACCACCGCTACCAGCGGTG
GTTTGTTTGCCGGATCAAGAGCTACCAACTCTTTTTCCGAAGGTAACTGGCTTCAGCAGAGCGCAGATAC
CAAATACTGTCCTTCTAGTGTAGCCGTAGTTAGGCCACCACTTCAAGAACTCTGTAGCACCGCCTACATA
CCTCGCTCTGCTAATCCTGTTACCAGTGGCTGCTGCCAGTGGCGATAAGTCGTGTCTTACCGGGTTGGAC
TCAAGACGATAGTTACCGGATAAGGCGCAGCGGTCGGGCTGAACGGGGGGTTCGTGCACACAGCCCAGCT
TGGAGCGAACGACCTACACCGAACTGAGATACCTACAGCGTGAGCTATGAGAAAGCGCCACGCTTCCCGA
AGGGAGAAAGGCGGACAGGTATCCGGTAAGCGGCAGGGTCGGAACAGGAGAGCGCACGAGGGAGCTTCCA
GGGGGAAACGCCTGGTATCTTTATAGTCCTGTCGGGTTTCGCCACCTCTGACTTGAGCGTCGATTTTTGT
GATGCTCGTCAGGGGGGCGGAGCCTATGGAAAAACGCCAGCAACGCGGCCTTTTTACGGTTCCTGGCCTT
TTGCTGGCCTTTTGCTCACATGT
Features (pLannotate 1.2.2; 14 found; start..end, strand, type, name):
     12..39      +  repeat_region  AAV2 ITR (fragment): inverted terminal repeat of adeno-associated virus serotype 2 inverted
     68..95      +  repeat_region  AAV2 ITR (fragment): inverted terminal repeat of adeno-associated virus serotype 2 inverted
    814..2112    +  CDS            FLPo: nuclear-targeted site-specific recombinase FLPo is a mouse codon-optimized fusion between the SV40 nuclear localization signal and a thermostable version of the Saccharomyces cerevisiae site-specific recombinase FLP. Recombination occurs at FRT sequences.
   2113..2137    +  misc_feature   MCS (fragment): pBluescript multiple cloning site
   2137..2725    +  misc_feature   WPRE: woodchuck hepatitis virus posttranscriptional regulatory element
   2757..3233    +  polyA_signal   hGH poly(A) signal: human growth hormone polyadenylation signal
   3273..3413    +  repeat_region  AAV2 ITR: inverted terminal repeat of adeno-associated virus serotype 2 inverted
   3418..3469    -  misc_feature   bom (fragment): basis of mobility region from pBR322
   3488..3868    +  rep_origin     M13 ori (sequence partly withheld): M13 bacteriophage origin of replication; arrow indicates direction of (+) strand synthesis
   3944..3993    -  misc_feature   bom (fragment): basis of mobility region from pBR322
   4095..4130    -  CDS            rop (fragment): Rop protein, which maintains plasmids at low copy number; rop
   4225..4329    +  promoter       AmpR promoter: bla
   4330..5190    +  CDS            AmpR: β-lactamase; bla; confers resistance to ampicillin, carbenicillin, and related antibiotics
   5361..5949    +  rep_origin     ori: high-copy-number ColE1/pMB1/pBR322/pUC origin of replication
