>Addgene plasmid #230517 | AiP1172 - pAAV-AiE2035m-minBG-FlpO-WPRE-HGHpA | addgene full sequence | sequence record 461956 | Addgene NGS Result
CCTGCAGGCAGCTGCGCGCTCGCTCGCTCACTGAGGCCGCCCGGGCGTCGGGCGACCTTTGGTCGCCCGG
CCTCAGTGAGCGAGCGAGCGCGCAGAGAGGGAGTGGCCAACTCCATCACTAGGGGTTCCTGCGGCCGCAC
GCGTGTAGCTATGCTTCCCTAGCCGTTCACATAACTTTCTTATTTTACTTGAATTTCTTTAGTAAAGTTT
TGATACGAACAACCGCCAACTTACCAACTCAACAATTACTCATGCTGAGGAGAGCCTTGAGTTTCTGGAG
ACAGAGCAGTGAACCAAGAGACAAATACATTAATAAATATTTATTGTTCCAGGGATTTTTCTAGACATGC
AGATGGAGAATTGTGCTGTCTCTGCCCTCAATGGGTAGATGAATAGATGAAAGCAGTATAAGATACACGG
GCTCATAAATAGCAGATGAGACATGCAAATCAGAGCCAAGAGGGAAGGGTTTCAGAGAAAAGACAGAAAA
GAATGACTGACTTGTGTTATCCTGGGTAGACCAATTACCAAGCCCTGTATACAGGCTTGATTGTGAAATT
CTGCCCAAAGTATGCAGAAAAATGCTGATTAAATTGGGCAACTGGTGAAGACTTTGGATATTAAATTTTC
AATAATCGAGTGAGTCATGAAAACATGCTTTTATGGTCATTTACATTGGGGATGTTGATTTCCAATGACA
CTCTACGGGCTCAATTAAGCAGGGGGATAATTCAGTACTTAAGGAGCTCGGGCTGGGCATAAAAGTCAGG
GCAGAGCCATCTATTGCTTACATTTGCTTCTGGCGTGGCCACCATGGCTCCTAAGAAGAAGAGGAAGGTG
ATGAGCCAGTTCGACATCCTGTGCAAGACCCCCCCCAAGGTGCTGGTGCGGCAGTTCGTGGAGAGATTCG
AGAGGCCCAGCGGCGAGAAGATCGCCAGCTGTGCCGCCGAGCTGACCTACCTGTGCTGGATGATCACCCA
CAACGGCACCGCCATCAAGAGGGCCACCTTCATGAGCTACAACACCATCATCAGCAACAGCCTGAGCTTC
GACATCGTGAACAAGAGCCTGCAGTTCAAGTACAAGACCCAGAAGGCCACCATCCTGGAGGCCAGCCTGA
AGAAGCTGATCCCCGCCTGGGAGTTCACCATCATCCCTTACAACGGCCAGAAGCACCAGAGCGACATCAC
CGACATCGTGTCCAGCCTGCAGCTGCAGTTCGAGAGCAGCGAGGAGGCCGACAAGGGCAACAGCCACAGC
AAGAAGATGCTGAAGGCCCTGCTGTCCGAGGGCGAGAGCATCTGGGAGATCACCGAGAAGATCCTGAACA
GCTTCGAGTACACCAGCAGGTTCACCAAGACCAAGACCCTGTACCAGTTCCTGTTCCTGGCCACATTCAT
CAACTGCGGCAGGTTCAGCGACATCAAGAACGTGGACCCCAAGAGCTTCAAGCTGGTGCAGAACAAGTAC
CTGGGCGTGATCATTCAGTGCCTGGTGACCGAGACCAAGACAAGCGTGTCCAGGCACATCTACTTTTTCA
GCGCCAGAGGCAGGATCGACCCCCTGGTGTACCTGGACGAGTTCCTGAGGAACAGCGAGCCCGTGCTGAA
GAGAGTGAACAGGACCGGCAACAGCAGCAGCAACAAGCAGGAGTACCAGCTGCTGAAGGACAACCTGGTG
CGCAGCTACAACAAGGCCCTGAAGAAGAACGCCCCCTACCCCATCTTCGCTATCAAGAACGGCCCTAAGA
GCCACATCGGCAGGCACCTGATGACCAGCTTTCTGAGCATGAAGGGCCTGACCGAGCTGACAAACGTGGT
GGGCAACTGGAGCGACAAGAGGGCCTCCGCCGTGGCCAGGACCACCTACACCCACCAGATCACCGCCATC
CCCGACCACTACTTCGCCCTGGTGTCCAGGTACTACGCCTACGACCCCATCAGCAAGGAGATGATCGCCC
TGAAGGACGAGACCAACCCCATCGAGGAGTGGCAGCACATCGAGCAGCTGAAGGGCAGCGCCGAGGGCAG
CATCAGATACCCCGCCTGGAACGGCATCATCAGCCAGGAGGTGCTGGACTACCTGAGCAGCTACATCAAC
AGGCGGATCTGAGAATTCGATATCAAGCTTATCGATAATCAACCTCTGGATTACAAAATTTGTGAAAGAT
TGACTGGTATTCTTAACTATGTTGCTCCTTTTACGCTATGTGGATACGCTGCTTTAATGCCTTTGTATCA
TGCTATTGCTTCCCGTATGGCTTTCATTTTCTCCTCCTTGTATAAATCCTGGTTGCTGTCTCTTTATGAG
GAGTTGTGGCCCGTTGTCAGGCAACGTGGCGTGGTGTGCACTGTGTTTGCTGACGCAACCCCCACTGGTT
GGGGCATTGCCACCACCTGTCAGCTCCTTTCCGGGACTTTCGCTTTCCCCCTCCCTATTGCCACGGCGGA
ACTCATCGCCGCCTGCCTTGCCCGCTGCTGGACAGGGGCTCGGCTGTTGGGCACTGACAATTCCGTGGTG
TTGTCGGGGAAATCATCGTCCTTTCCTTGGCTGCTCGCCTATGTTGCCACCTGGATTCTGCGCGGGACGT
CCTTCTGCTACGTCCCTTCGGCCCTCAATCCAGCGGACCTTCCTTCCCGCGGCCTGCTGCCGGCTCTGCG
GCCTCTTCCGCGTCTTCGCCTTCGCCCTCAGACGAGTCGGATCTCCCTTTGGGCCGCCTCCCCGCATCGA
TACCGAGCGCTGCTCGAGAGATCTACGGGTGGCATCCCTGTGACCCCTCCCCAGTGCCTCTCCTGGCCCT
GGAAGTTGCCACTCCAGTGCCCACCAGCCTTGTCCTAATAAAATTAAGTTGCATCATTTTGTCTGACTAG
GTGTCCTTCTATAATATTATGGGGTGGAGGGGGGTGGTATGGAGCAAGGGGCAAGTTGGGAAGACAACCT
GTAGGGCCTGCGGGGTCTATTGGGAACCAAGCTGGAGTGCAGTGGCACAATCTTGGCTCACTGCAATCTC
CGCCTCCTGGGTTCAAGCGATTCTCCTGCCTCAGCCTCCCGAGTTGTTGGGATTCCAGGCATGCATGACC
AGGCTCAGCTAATTTTTGTTTTTTTGGTAGAGACGGGGTTTCACCATATTGGCCAGGCTGGTCTCCAACT
CCTAATCTCAGGTGATCTACCCACCTTGGCCTCCCAAATTGCTGGGATTACAGGCGTGAACCACTGCTCC
CTTCCCTGTCCTTCTGATTTTGTAGGTAACCACGTGCGGACCGAGCGGCCGCAGGAACCCCTAGTGATGG
AGTTGGCCACTCCCTCTCTGCGCGCTCGCTCGCTCACTGAGGCCGGGCGACCAAAGGTCGCCCGACGCCC
GGGCTTTGCCCGGGCGGCCTCAGTGAGCGAGCGAGCGCGCAGCTGCCTGCAGGGGCGCCTGATGCGGTAT
TTTCTCCTTACGCATCTGTGCGGTATTTCACACCGCATA
[95 nt withheld, positions 3470-3564]
T
[46 nt withheld, positions 3566-3611]
C
[141 nt withheld, positions 3613-3753]
CCTTTGACGTTGGAGTCCACGTTCTTT
[37 nt withheld, positions 3781-3817]
ACTCTATCTCGGGCTATTCTTTTGATTTATAAGGGATTTTGCCGATTTCGGTCTATTGGTTAAAAAATGA
GCTGATTTAACAAAAATTTAACGCGAATTTTAACAAAATATTAACGTTTACAATTTTATGGTGCACTCTC
AGTACAATCTGCTCTGATGCCGCATAGTTAAGCCAGCCCCGACACCCGCCAACACCCGCTGACGCGCCCT
GACGGGCTTGTCTGCTCCCGGCATCCGCTTACAGACAAGCTGTGACCGTCTCCGGGAGCTGCATGTGTCA
GAGGTTTTCACCGTCATCACCGAAACGCGCGAGACGAAAGGGCCTCGTGATACGCCTATTTTTATAGGTT
AATGTCATGATAATAATGGTTTCTTAGACGTCAGGTGGCACTTTTCGGGGAAATGTGCGCGGAACCCCTA
TTTGTTTATTTTTCTAAATACATTCAAATATGTATCCGCTCATGAGACAATAACCCTGATAAATGCTTCA
ATAATATTGAAAAAGGAAGAGTATGAGTATTCAACATTTCCGTGTCGCCCTTATTCCCTTTTTTGCGGCA
TTTTGCCTTCCTGTTTTTGCTCACCCAGAAACGCTGGTGAAAGTAAAAGATGCTGAAGATCAGTTGGGTG
CACGAGTGGGTTACATCGAACTGGATCTCAACAGCGGTAAGATCCTTGAGAGTTTTCGCCCCGAAGAACG
TTTTCCAATGATGAGCACTTTTAAAGTTCTGCTATGTGGCGCGGTATTATCCCGTATTGACGCCGGGCAA
GAGCAACTCGGTCGCCGCATACACTATTCTCAGAATGACTTGGTTGAGTACTCACCAGTCACAGAAAAGC
ATCTTACGGATGGCATGACAGTAAGAGAATTATGCAGTGCTGCCATAACCATGAGTGATAACACTGCGGC
CAACTTACTTCTGACAACGATCGGAGGACCGAAGGAGCTAACCGCTTTTTTGCACAACATGGGGGATCAT
GTAACTCGCCTTGATCGTTGGGAACCGGAGCTGAATGAAGCCATACCAAACGACGAGCGTGACACCACGA
TGCCTGTAGCAATGGCAACAACGTTGCGCAAACTATTAACTGGCGAACTACTTACTCTAGCTTCCCGGCA
ACAATTAATAGACTGGATGGAGGCGGATAAAGTTGCAGGACCACTTCTGCGCTCGGCCCTTCCGGCTGGC
TGGTTTATTGCTGATAAATCTGGAGCCGGTGAGCGTGGGTCTCGCGGTATCATTGCAGCACTGGGGCCAG
ATGGTAAGCCCTCCCGTATCGTAGTTATCTACACGACGGGGAGTCAGGCAACTATGGATGAACGAAATAG
ACAGATCGCTGAGATAGGTGCCTCACTGATTAAGCATTGGTAACTGTCAGACCAAGTTTACTCATATATA
CTTTAGATTGATTTAAAACTTCATTTTTAATTTAAAAGGATCTAGGTGAAGATCCTTTTTGATAATCTCA
TGACCAAAATCCCTTAACGTGAGTTTTCGTTCCACTGAGCGTCAGACCCCGTAGAAAAGATCAAAGGATC
TTCTTGAGATCCTTTTTTTCTGCGCGTAATCTGCTGCTTGCAAACAAAAAAACCACCGCTACCAGCGGTG
GTTTGTTTGCCGGATCAAGAGCTACCAACTCTTTTTCCGAAGGTAACTGGCTTCAGCAGAGCGCAGATAC
CAAATACTGTTCTTCTAGTGTAGCCGTAGTTAGGCCACCACTTCAAGAACTCTGTAGCACCGCCTACATA
CCTCGCTCTGCTAATCCTGTTACCAGTGGCTGCTGCCAGTGGCGATAAGTCGTGTCTTACCGGGTTGGAC
TCAAGACGATAGTTACCGGATAAGGCGCAGCGGTCGGGCTGAACGGGGGGTTCGTGCACACAGCCCAGCT
TGGAGCGAACGACCTACACCGAACTGAGATACCTACAGCGTGAGCTATGAGAAAGCGCCACGCTTCCCGA
AGGGAGAAAGGCGGACAGGTATCCGGTAAGCGGCAGGGTCGGAACAGGAGAGCGCACGAGGGAGCTTCCA
GGGGGAAACGCCTGGTATCTTTATAGTCCTGTCGGGTTTCGCCACCTCTGACTTGAGCGTCGATTTTTGT
GATGCTCGTCAGGGGGGCGGAGCCTATGGAAAAACGCCAGCAACGCGGCCTTTTTACGGTTCCTGGCCTT
TTGCTGGCCTTTTGCTCACATGT
Features (pLannotate 1.2.2; 14 found; start..end, strand, type, name):
     12..39      +  repeat_region  AAV2 ITR (fragment): inverted terminal repeat of adeno-associated virus serotype 2 inverted
     68..95      +  repeat_region  AAV2 ITR (fragment): inverted terminal repeat of adeno-associated virus serotype 2 inverted
    814..2112    +  CDS            FLPo: nuclear-targeted site-specific recombinase FLPo is a mouse codon-optimized fusion between the SV40 nuclear localization signal and a thermostable version of the Saccharomyces cerevisiae site-specific recombinase FLP. Recombination occurs at FRT sequences.
   2113..2137    +  misc_feature   MCS (fragment): pBluescript multiple cloning site
   2137..2725    +  misc_feature   WPRE: woodchuck hepatitis virus posttranscriptional regulatory element
   2757..3233    +  polyA_signal   hGH poly(A) signal: human growth hormone polyadenylation signal
   3273..3413    +  repeat_region  AAV2 ITR: inverted terminal repeat of adeno-associated virus serotype 2 inverted
   3418..3469    -  misc_feature   bom (fragment): basis of mobility region from pBR322
   3488..3943    +  rep_origin     f1 ori (sequence partly withheld): f1 bacteriophage origin of replication; arrow indicates direction of (+) strand synthesis
   3944..3993    -  misc_feature   bom (fragment): basis of mobility region from pBR322
   4095..4130    -  CDS            rop (fragment): Rop protein, which maintains plasmids at low copy number; rop
   4225..4329    +  promoter       AmpR promoter: bla
   4330..5190    +  CDS            AmpR: β-lactamase; bla; confers resistance to ampicillin, carbenicillin, and related antibiotics
   5361..5949    +  rep_origin     ori: high-copy-number ColE1/pMB1/pBR322/pUC origin of replication
