[The description below was written by a language model from this plasmid's Addgene catalogue record and pLannotate feature annotations shown in this document.]
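Description:
AiP1172 - pAAV-AiE2035m-minBG-FlpO-WPRE-HGHpA is a 6,010-nt AAV transfer plasmid built on a pAAV2 backbone, designed to package a recombinant AAV genome that expresses FlpO recombinase in selected brain cell populations. In bacteria it replicates from a high-copy ColE1/pUC-type origin and is selected with ampicillin through the bla gene and its native promoter. The backbone also carries a filamentous phage origin, annotated as f1 in one sequence record and as M13 in the other, along with small pBR322-derived bom and rop remnants. The depositor and sequencing-verified records otherwise give identical feature maps.

The payload lies between AAV2 inverted terminal repeats, which provide the cis signals for genome replication and encapsidation. The 3′ ITR is annotated in full, whereas the 5′ ITR is detected only as two short fragments. Upstream of the coding region is an unannotated stretch of roughly 700 nt that, judging from the construct name and catalogue fields, holds the AiE2035m enhancer and the minBG minimal promoter (conventionally a minimal beta-globin promoter). A minimal promoter of this kind has little activity on its own, so the enhancer dictates where transcription occurs. It drives FLPo, a mouse codon-optimised, thermostable, SV40 NLS-tagged Flp that recombines FRT sites. A WPRE follows to boost transcript stability and expression, and the human growth hormone polyadenylation signal terminates the message.

The construct belongs to a collection of enhancer AAVs for genetic access to cortical cell types. By delivering Flp rather than a reporter, it would be expected to serve with Flp-dependent reporter or effector alleles or viruses, including intersectional strategies. The record does not state which cell population AiE2035m targets.
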