Addgene plasmid #230517: AiP1172 - pAAV-AiE2035m-minBG-FlpO-WPRE-HGHpA
Purpose: AiE2035m is an enhancer sequence, designed to drive AAV-mediated transgene expression in specific populations of brain cells
Depositing lab: Allen Institute for Brain Science & Bosiljka Tasic. Depositing organization: Allen Institute. Publication: A suite of enhancer AAVs and transgenic mouse lines for genetic access to cortical cell types. Ben-Simon Y, Hooper M, Narayan S, Daigle TL, Dwivedi D, Way SW, Oster A, Stafford DA, Mich JK, Taormina MJ, Martinez RA, Opitz-Araya X, Roth JR, Alexander JR, Allen S, Amster A, Arbuckle J, Ayala A, Baker PM, Bakken TE, Barcelli T, Barta S, Bendrick J, Bertagnolli D, Bielstein C, Bishwakarma P, Bowlus J, Boyer G, Brouner K, Casian B, Casper T, Chakka AB, Chakrabarty R, Chance RK, Chavan S, Clark M, Colbert K, Collman F, Daniel S, Departee M, DiValentin P, Donadio N, Dotson N, Egdorf T, Fliss T, Gabitto M, Garcia J, Gary A, Gasperini M, Gloe J, Goldy J, Gore BB, Graybuck L, Greisman N, Haeseleer F, Halterman C, Haradon Z, Hastings SD, Helback O, Ho W, Hockemeyer D, Huang C, Huff S, Hunker A, Johansen N, Jones D, Juneau Z, Kalmbach B, Kannan M, Khem S, Kussick E, Kutsal R, Larsen R, Lee C, Lee AY, Leibly M, Lenz GH, Li S, Liang E, Lusk N, Madigan Z, Malloy J, Malone J, McCue R, Melchor J, Mollenkopf T, Moosman S, Morin E, Newman D, Ng L, Ngo K, Omstead V, Otto S, Oyama A, Pena N, Pham T, Phillips E, Pom CA, Potekhina L, Ransford S, Ray PL, Rette D, Reynoldson C, Rimorin C, Rocha D, Ruiz A, Sanchez REA, Sawyer L, Sedeno-Cortes A, Sevigny JP, Shapovalova N, Shepard N, Shulga L, Sigler AR, Siverts L, Soliman S, Somasundaram S, Staats B, Stewart K, Szelenyi E, Tieu M, Trader C, Tran A, van Velthoven CTJ, Walker M, Wang Y, Weed N, Wirthlin M, Wood T, Wynalda B, Yao Z, Zhou T, Ariza J, Dee N, Reding M, Ronellenfitch K, Mufti S, Sunkin SM, Smith KA, Esposito L, Waters J, Thyagarajan B, Yao S, Lein ES, Zeng H, Levi BP, Ngai J, Ting JT, Tasic B. Cell. 2025 May 16:S0092-8674(25)00513-6. doi: 10.1016/j.cell.2025.05.002. PubMed 40403729.
Backbone
  Vector backbone: pAAV2
  Vector type: AAV
Growth in bacteria
  Bacterial resistance: Ampicillin, 100 μg/mL
  Growth temperature: 37°C
  Growth strain: NEB Stable
  Copy number: High Copy
Gene/Insert
  Gene/Insert name: FlpO
  Species: Synthetic
  Promoter: minBG
  Cloning method: Restriction Enzyme; 5′ cloning site MluI (unknown if destroyed); 3′ cloning site AflII (unknown if destroyed)
Terms and licenses: Academic/Nonprofit Terms; Industry Terms: Not Available to Industry
How to cite: AiP1172 - pAAV-AiE2035m-minBG-FlpO-WPRE-HGHpA was a gift from Allen Institute for Brain Science & Bosiljka Tasic (Addgene plasmid # 230517 ; http://n2t.net/addgene:230517 ; RRID:Addgene_230517)
